>Addgene plasmid #133789 | pCAG-hCjeCas9-NLS(SV40)-3xFLAG (KAC579) | addgene full sequence | sequence record 268569 | Addgene NGS Result
GGTCGACATTGATTATTGACTAGTTATTAATAGTAATCAATTACGGGGTCATTAGTTCATAGCCCATATA
TGGAGTTCCGCGTTACATAACTTACGGTAAATGGCCCGCCTGGCTGACCGCCCAACGACCCCCGCCCATT
GACGTCAATAATGACGTATGTTCCCATAGTAACGCCAATAGGGACTTTCCATTGACGTCAATGGGTGGAG
TATTTACGGTAAACTGCCCACTTGGCAGTACATCAAGTGTATCATATGCCAAGTACGCCCCCTATTGACG
TCAATGACGGTAAATGGCCCGCCTGGCATTATGCCCAGTACATGACCTTATGGGACTTTCCTACTTGGCA
GTACATCTACGTATTAGTCATCGCTATTACCATGGTCGAGGTGAGCCCCACGTTCTGCTTCACTCTCCCC
ATCTCCCCCCCCTCCCCACCCCCAATTTTGTATTTATTTATTTTTTAATTATTTTGTGCAGCGATGGGGG
CGGGGGGGGGGGGGGGGCGCGCCAGGCGGGGCGGGGCGGGGCGAGGGGCGGGGCGGGGCGAGGCGGAGAG
GTGCGGCGGCAGCCAATCAGAGCGGCGCGCTCCGAAAGTTTCCTTTTATGGCGAGGCGGCGGCGGCGGCG
GCCCTATAAAAAGCGAAGCGCGCGGCGGGCGGGAGTCGCTGCGCGCTGCCTTCGCCCCGTGCCCCGCTCC
GCCGCCGCCTCGCGCCGCCCGCCCCGGCTCTGACTGACCGCGTTACTCCCACAGGTGAGCGGGCGGGACG
GCCCTTCTCCTCCGGGCTGTAATTAGCGCTTGGTTTAATGACGGCTTGTTTCTTTTCTGTGGCTGCGTGA
AAGCCTTGAGGGGCTCCGGGAGGGCCCTTTGTGCGGGGGGAGCGGCTCGGGGGGTGCGTGCGTGTGTGTG
TGCGTGGGGAGCGCCGCGTGCGGCTCCGCGCTGCCCGGCGGCTGTGAGCGCTGCGGGCGCGGCGCGGGGC
TTTGTGCGCTCCGCAGTGTGCGCGAGGGGAGCGCGGCCGGGGGCGGTGCCCCGCGGTGCGGGGGGGGCTG
CGAGGGGAACAAAGGCTGCGTGCGGGGTGTGTGCGTGGGGGGGTGAGCAGGGGGTGTGGGCGCGTCGGTC
GGGCTGCAACCCCCCCTGCACCCCCCTCCCCGAGTTGCTGAGCACGGCCCGGCTTCGGGTGCGGGGCTCC
GTACGGGGCGTGGCGCGGGGCTCGCCGTGCCGGGCGGGGGGTGGCGGCAGGTGGGGGTGCCGGGCGGGGC
GGGGCCGCCTCGGGCCGGGGAGGGCTCGGGGGAGGGGCGCGGCGGCCCCCGGAGCGCCGGCGGCTGTCGA
GGCGCGGCGAGCCGCAGCCATTGCCTTTTATGGTAATCGTGCGAGAGGGCGCAGGGACTTCCTTTGTCCC
AAATCTGTGCGGAGCCGAAATCTGGGAGGCGCCGCCGCACCCCCTCTAGCGGGCGCGGGGCGAAGCGGTG
CGGCGCCGGCAGGAAGGAAATGGGCGGGGAGGGCCTTCGTGCGTCGCCGCGCCGCCGTCCCCTTCTCCCT
CTCCAGCCTCGGGGCTGTCCGCGGGGGGACGGCTGCCTTCGGGGGGGACGGGGCAGGGCGGGGTTCGGCT
TCTGGCGTGTGACCGGCGGCTCTAGAGCCTCTGCTAACCATGTTCATGCCTTCTTCTTTTTCCTACAGCT
CCTGGGCAACGTGCTGGTTATTGTGCTGTCTCATCATTTTGGCAAAGAATTCTGCAGTCGACGGTACCGC
GGGCCCGGGATCCACCGGTCGCCACCATGGCCAGAATCCTGGCCTTCGACATCGGCATCAGCAGCATCGG
CTGGGCCTTCAGCGAGAACGACGAGCTGAAGGACTGCGGCGTGCGGATCTTCACCAAGGTGGAAAACCCC
AAGACCGGCGAGAGCCTGGCCCTGCCCAGAAGGCTGGCCAGAAGCGCCCGGAAGAGACTGGCCAGACGGA
AGGCCCGGCTGAACCACCTGAAGCACCTGATCGCCAACGAGTTCAAGCTGAACTACGAGGACTACCAGAG
CTTCGACGAGTCCCTGGCCAAGGCCTACAAGGGCAGCCTGATCAGCCCCTACGAGCTGCGGTTCCGGGCC
CTGAACGAGCTGCTGAGCAAGCAGGACTTCGCCAGAGTGATCCTGCACATTGCCAAGCGGAGAGGCTACG
ACGACATCAAGAACAGCGACGACAAAGAGAAGGGCGCCATCCTGAAGGCCATCAAGCAGAACGAGGAAAA
GCTGGCCAACTACCAGTCCGTGGGCGAGTACCTGTACAAAGAGTACTTCCAGAAGTTCAAAGAGAACAGC
AAAGAATTCACCAACGTGCGGAACAAGAAAGAAAGCTACGAGCGGTGTATCGCCCAGAGCTTCCTGAAGG
ATGAGCTGAAGCTGATCTTCAAGAAGCAGAGAGAGTTCGGCTTCAGCTTCAGCAAGAAATTCGAGGAAGA
GGTGCTGAGCGTCGCCTTCTACAAGAGAGCCCTGAAGGACTTCAGCCACCTCGTGGGCAACTGCAGCTTC
TTCACCGACGAGAAGAGAGCCCCCAAGAACAGCCCCCTGGCCTTCATGTTCGTGGCCCTGACCCGGATCA
TCAACCTGCTGAACAATCTGAAGAACACCGAGGGCATCCTGTACACCAAGGACGACCTGAACGCCCTGCT
GAATGAGGTGCTGAAGAACGGCACCCTGACCTACAAGCAGACCAAGAAGCTGCTGGGCCTGAGCGACGAC
TACGAGTTTAAGGGCGAGAAGGGCACCTACTTCATCGAGTTCAAGAAGTACAAAGAGTTCATCAAGGCCC
TGGGCGAGCACAACCTGAGCCAGGACGATCTGAATGAGATCGCCAAGGACATCACCCTGATCAAGGACGA
GATTAAGCTGAAGAAGGCCCTGGCCAAATACGACCTGAATCAGAACCAGATCGACAGCCTGAGCAAGCTG
GAATTCAAGGATCACCTGAACATCAGCTTCAAGGCTCTGAAGCTGGTCACCCCCCTGATGCTGGAAGGCA
AGAAGTACGACGAGGCCTGCAACGAGCTGAACCTGAAGGTGGCCATCAACGAGGACAAGAAGGACTTCCT
GCCCGCCTTCAACGAAACCTACTACAAGGACGAAGTGACCAACCCCGTGGTGCTGCGGGCCATCAAAGAA
TACCGGAAGGTGCTGAATGCCCTGCTCAAGAAATACGGCAAGGTGCACAAGATCAACATCGAGCTGGCCC
GGGAAGTGGGCAAGAACCACAGCCAGCGGGCCAAGATCGAGAAAGAGCAGAACGAAAACTACAAGGCCAA
GAAGGACGCTGAGCTGGAATGCGAGAAGCTGGGACTGAAGATCAACAGCAAGAACATCCTGAAGCTGCGG
CTGTTCAAAGAACAGAAAGAGTTCTGCGCCTACAGCGGCGAGAAGATCAAGATCAGCGATCTGCAGGACG
AGAAGATGCTGGAAATCGACCACATCTACCCCTACAGCCGGTCCTTCGACGACAGCTACATGAACAAGGT
GCTGGTGTTCACCAAACAGAACCAGGAAAAACTGAACCAGACCCCCTTCGAGGCCTTCGGCAACGACAGC
GCCAAGTGGCAGAAAATCGAGGTGCTGGCCAAGAACCTGCCCACCAAGAAACAGAAGAGAATCCTGGACA
AGAATTACAAGGACAAAGAGCAGAAGAACTTCAAGGACCGGAACCTGAACGACACCCGGTATATCGCCCG
GCTGGTGCTGAACTACACAAAGGACTACCTGGATTTCCTGCCCCTGTCCGACGACGAGAACACCAAGCTG
AACGATACCCAGAAAGGCTCCAAGGTGCACGTGGAAGCCAAGAGCGGCATGCTGACCAGCGCCCTGAGAC
ACACCTGGGGCTTCAGCGCCAAGGATCGGAACAACCATCTGCACCACGCCATCGACGCCGTGATCATTGC
CTACGCCAACAACAGCATCGTGAAGGCCTTCTCCGACTTCAAGAAAGAACAGGAAAGCAACAGCGCCGAG
CTGTACGCCAAGAAGATCTCTGAGCTGGACTACAAGAACAAGCGGAAGTTCTTCGAGCCCTTCAGCGGCT
TCCGGCAGAAGGTGCTGGATAAGATCGACGAGATCTTCGTGTCCAAGCCCGAGCGGAAGAAGCCCTCTGG
CGCCCTGCACGAGGAAACCTTCAGAAAAGAGGAAGAGTTCTACCAGTCCTACGGCGGCAAAGAAGGCGTG
CTGAAGGCCCTCGAGCTGGGCAAGATCAGAAAAGTGAACGGCAAGATCGTGAAGAACGGGGACATGTTCC
GGGTGGACATCTTCAAGCACAAAAAGACCAACAAGTTCTACGCCGTGCCCATCTACACCATGGACTTCGC
CCTGAAGGTGCTGCCCAACAAGGCCGTGGCCCGGTCCAAGAAGGGCGAGATCAAGGACTGGATTCTGATG
GACGAGAACTACGAGTTCTGCTTTAGCCTGTACAAGGACTCCCTGATCCTGATCCAGACCAAGGACATGC
AGGAACCCGAGTTCGTCTACTACAACGCCTTCACCAGCAGCACCGTGTCCCTGATCGTGTCTAAGCACGA
CAACAAGTTCGAGACACTGAGCAAGAACCAGAAGATCCTGTTCAAGAACGCCAACGAGAAAGAAGTGATC
GCCAAGAGCATCGGCATCCAGAATCTGAAGGTGTTCGAGAAGTACATCGTGTCCGCCCTGGGAGAAGTGA
CAAAGGCCGAGTTCCGGCAGAGAGAGGACTTCAAAAAGGGATCCCCCAAGAAGAAGAGGAAAGTCTCGAG
CGACTACAAAGACCATGACGGTGATTATAAAGATCATGACATCGATTACAAGGATGACGATGACAAGTAA
AGCGGCCGCACTCCTCAGGTGCAGGCTGCCTATCAGAAGGTGGTGGCTGGTGTGGCCAATGCCCTGGCTC
ACAAATACCACTGAGATCTTTTTCCCTCTGCCAAAAATTATGGGGACATCATGAAGCCCCTTGAGCATCT
GACTTCTGGCTAATAAAGGAAATTTATTTTCATTGCAATAGTGTGTTGGAATTTTTTGTGTCTCTCACTC
GGAAGGACATATGGGAGGGCAAATCATTTAAAACATCAGAATGAGTATTTGGTTTAGAGTTTGGCAACAT
ATGCCCATATGCTGGCTGCCATGAACAAAGGTTGGCTATAAAGAGGTCATCAGTATATGAAACAGCCCCC
TGCTGTCCATTCCTTATTCCATAGAAAAGCCTTGACTTGAGGTTAGATTTTTTTTATATTTTGTTTTGTG
TTATTTTTTTCTTTAACATCCCTAAAATTTTCCTTACATGTTTTACTAGCCAGATTTTTCCTCCTCTCCT
GACTACTCCCAGTCATAGCTGTCCCTCTTCTCTTATGGAGATCCCTCGACCTGCAGCCCAAGCTTGGCGT
AATCATGGTCATAGCTGTTTCCTGTGTGAAATTGTTATCCGCTCACAATTCCACACAACATACGAGCCGG
AAGCATAAAGTGTAAAGCCTGGGGTGCCTAATGAGTGAGCTAACTCACATTAATTGCGTTGCGCTCACTG
CCCGCTTTCCAGTCGGGAAACCTGTCGTGCCAGCGGATCCGCATCTCAATTAGTCAGCAACCATAGTCCC
GCCCCTAACTCCGCCCATCCCGCCCCTAACTCCGCCCAGTTCCGCCCATTCTCCGCCCCATGGCTGACTA
ATTTTTTTTATTTATGCAGAGGCCGAGGCCGCCTCGGCCTCTGAGCTATTCCAGAAGTAGTGAGGAGGCT
TTTTTGGAGGCCTAGGCTTTTGCAAAAAGCTAACTTGTTTATTGCAGCTTATAATGGTTACAAATAAAGC
AATAGCATCACAAATTTCACAAATAAAGCATTTTTTTCACTGCATTCTAGTTGTGGTTTGTCCAAACTCA
TCAATGTATCTTATCATGTCTGGATCCGCTGCATTAATGAATCGGCCAACGCGCGGGGAGAGGCGGTTTG
CGTATTGGGCGCTCTTCCGCTTCCTCGCTCACTGACTCGCTGCGCTCGGTCGTTCGGCTGCGGCGAGCGG
TATCAGCTCACTCAAAGGCGGTAATACGGTTATCCACAGAATCAGGGGATAACGCAGGAAAGAACATGTG
AGCAAAAGGCCAGCAAAAGGCCAGGAACCGTAAAAAGGCCGCGTTGCTGGCGTTTTTCCATAGGCTCCGC
CCCCCTGACGAGCATCACAAAAATCGACGCTCAAGTCAGAGGTGGCGAAACCCGACAGGACTATAAAGAT
ACCAGGCGTTTCCCCCTGGAAGCTCCCTCGTGCGCTCTCCTGTTCCGACCCTGCCGCTTACCGGATACCT
GTCCGCCTTTCTCCCTTCGGGAAGCGTGGCGCTTTCTCATAGCTCACGCTGTAGGTATCTCAGTTCGGTG
TAGGTCGTTCGCTCCAAGCTGGGCTGTGTGCACGAACCCCCCGTTCAGCCCGACCGCTGCGCCTTATCCG
GTAACTATCGTCTTGAGTCCAACCCGGTAAGACACGACTTATCGCCACTGGCAGCAGCCACTGGTAACAG
GATTAGCAGAGCGAGGTATGTAGGCGGTGCTACAGAGTTCTTGAAGTGGTGGCCTAACTACGGCTACACT
AGAAGAACAGTATTTGGTATCTGCGCTCTGCTGAAGCCAGTTACCTTCGGAAAAAGAGTTGGTAGCTCTT
GATCCGGCAAACAAACCACCGCTGGTAGCGGTGGTTTTTTTGTTTGCAAGCAGCAGATTACGCGCAGAAA
AAAAGGATCTCAAGAAGATCCTTTGATCTTTTCTACGGGGTCTGACGCTCAGTGGAACGAAAACTCACGT
TAAGGGATTTTGGTCATGAGATTATCAAAAAGGATCTTCACCTAGATCCTTTTAAATTAAAAATGAAGTT
TTAAATCAATCTAAAGTATATATGAGTAAACTTGGTCTGACAGTTACCAATGCTTAATCAGTGAGGCACC
TATCTCAGCGATCTGTCTATTTCGTTCATCCATAGTTGCCTGACTCCCCGTCGTGTAGATAACTACGATA
CGGGAGGGCTTACCATCTGGCCCCAGTGCTGCAATGATACCGCGAGACCCACGCTCACCGGCTCCAGATT
TATCAGCAATAAACCAGCCAGCCGGAAGGGCCGAGCGCAGAAGTGGTCCTGCAACTTTATCCGCCTCCAT
CCAGTCTATTAATTGTTGCCGGGAAGCTAGAGTAAGTAGTTCGCCAGTTAATAGTTTGCGCAACGTTGTT
GCCATTGCTACAGGCATCGTGGTGTCACGCTCGTCGTTTGGTATGGCTTCATTCAGCTCCGGTTCCCAAC
GATCAAGGCGAGTTACATGATCCCCCATGTTGTGCAAAAAAGCGGTTAGCTCCTTCGGTCCTCCGATCGT
TGTCAGAAGTAAGTTGGCCGCAGTGTTATCACTCATGGTTATGGCAGCACTGCATAATTCTCTTACTGTC
ATGCCATCCGTAAGATGCTTTTCTGTGACTGGTGAGTACTCAACCAAGTCATTCTGAGAATAGTGTATGC
GGCGACCGAGTTGCTCTTGCCCGGCGTCAATACGGGATAATACCGCGCCACATAGCAGAACTTTAAAAGT
GCTCATCATTGGAAAACGTTCTTCGGGGCGAAAACTCTCAAGGATCTTACCGCTGTTGAGATCCAGTTCG
ATGTAACCCACTCGTGCACCCAACTGATCTTCAGCATCTTTTACTTTCACCAGCGTTTCTGGGTGAGCAA
AAACAGGAAGGCAAAATGCCGCAAAAAAGGGAATAAGGGCGACACGGAAATGTTGAATACTCATACTCTT
CCTTTTTCAATATTATTGAAGCATTTATCAGGGTTATTGTCTCATGAGCGGATACATATTTGAATGTATT
TAGAAAAATAAACAAATAGGGGTTCCGCGCACATTTCCCCGAAAAGTGCCACCTG
Features (pLannotate 1.2.2; 20 found; start..end, strand, type, name):
      5..384     +  enhancer       CMV enhancer: human cytomegalovirus immediate early enhancer
    386..661     +  promoter       chicken β-actin promoter: No description available
    662..1678    +  intron         chimeric intron: chimera between introns from chicken β-actin and rabbit β-globin
   1676..1732    +  CDS            HBB (fragment): HBB_LEPEU - Experimental evidence at protein level: Swiss-Prot protein existence level 1. Involved in oxygen transport from the lung to the various peripheral tissues. From Lepus europaeus (European hare).
   1727..1763    +  misc_feature   MCS (fragment): multiple cloning site
   1777..4728    +  CDS            CjCas9: Cas9 endonuclease from the Campylobacter jejuni Type II CRISPR/Cas system (Kim et al., 2016)
   4762..4827    +  CDS            3xFLAG: three tandem FLAG® epitope tags, followed by an enterokinase cleavage site
   4840..4911    +  CDS            HBB (fragment): HBB_PONPY - Experimental evidence at transcript level: Swiss-Prot protein existence level 2. Involved in oxygen transport from the lung to the various peripheral tissues. From Pongo pygmaeus (Bornean orangutan).
   4982..5037    +  polyA_signal   β-globin poly(A) signal: rabbit β-globin polyadenylation signal (Gil and Proudfoot, 1987)
   5422..5438    -  protein_bind   lac operator: The lac repressor binds to the lac operator to inhibit transcription in E. coli. This inhibition can be relieved by adding lactose or isopropyl-β-D-thiogalactopyranoside (IPTG). lac repressor encoded by lacI
   5446..5476    -  promoter       lac promoter: promoter for the E. coli lac operon
   5491..5512    -  protein_bind   CAP binding site: CAP binding activates transcription in the presence of cAMP. E. coli catabolite activator protein
   5525..5564    -  CDS            lacI (fragment): lac repressor; lacI; The lac repressor binds to the lac operator to inhibit transcription in E. coli. This inhibition can be relieved by adding lactose or isopropyl-β-D-thiogalactopyranoside (IPTG).
   5571..5593    +  promoter       SV40 promoter (fragment): SV40 enhancer and early promoter
   5617..5752    +  rep_origin     SV40 ori: SV40 origin of replication
   5772..5906    +  polyA_signal   SV40 poly(A) signal: SV40 polyadenylation signal
   5908..5962    -  CDS            lacI (fragment): lac repressor; lacI; The lac repressor binds to the lac operator to inhibit transcription in E. coli. This inhibition can be relieved by adding lactose or isopropyl-β-D-thiogalactopyranoside (IPTG).
   6145..6733    -  rep_origin     ori: high-copy-number ColE1/pMB1/pBR322/pUC origin of replication
   6904..7764    -  CDS            AmpR: β-lactamase; bla; confers resistance to ampicillin, carbenicillin, and related antibiotics
   7765..7869    -  promoter       AmpR promoter: bla
