[The description below was written by a language model from this plasmid's Addgene catalogue record and pLannotate feature annotations shown in this document.]
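Description:
pCAG-hCjeCas9-NLS(SV40)-3xFLAG (KAC579) is a 7,895 bp mammalian expression plasmid built on the pCAG backbone for transient production of the Campylobacter jejuni Cas9 nuclease in cultured mammalian cells. It is maintained in E. coli through a high-copy ColE1/pUC-type origin and selected with ampicillin via the β-lactamase gene and its native promoter. The backbone also carries remnants of a lac promoter/operator region, short lacI fragments, and an SV40 origin with an adjacent SV40 polyadenylation signal. The SV40 origin can support episomal replication in cells expressing large T antigen. No mammalian selection marker is annotated.

The expression cassette is driven by the composite CAG promoter, made up of the CMV immediate-early enhancer, the chicken β-actin promoter and a chimeric β-actin/β-globin intron, which together give strong, broadly active transcription. Downstream lies the human codon-optimized, synthetic CjCas9 open reading frame, recorded as unmutated and therefore the catalytically active nuclease. According to the catalogue entry it is fused at its C terminus to an SV40 nuclear localization signal and a 3xFLAG epitope. The feature table annotates the 3xFLAG but not the NLS, which presumably sits in the short gap between the Cas9 coding region and the tag. Transcripts terminate at a rabbit β-globin poly(A) signal, and the small "HBB" fragments flagging the cassette are β-globin exon remnants of the backbone rather than intended coding sequence.

The plasmid encodes no guide RNA, so a CjCas9-compatible sgRNA must be supplied separately for genome editing. The FLAG tag allows detection or immunoprecipitation of the nuclease. The CjeCas9 sequence was subcloned from an earlier plasmid by Gibson assembly, and the construct was deposited with a study of broad-spectrum anti-CRISPR proteins.
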