Addgene plasmid #133789: pCAG-hCjeCas9-NLS(SV40)-3xFLAG (KAC579)
Purpose: CAG promoter expression plasmid for human codon optimized CjeCas9 nuclease with C-terminal NLS (SV40)
Depositing lab: Joseph Bondy-Denomy & Benjamin Kleinstiver. Depositing organization: Massachusetts General Hospital. Publication: Broad-spectrum anti-CRISPR proteins facilitate horizontal gene transfer. Mahendra C, Christie KA, Osuna BA, Pinilla-Redondo R, Kleinstiver BP, Bondy-Denomy J. Nat Microbiol. 2020 Apr;5(4):620-629. doi: 10.1038/s41564-020-0692-2. Epub 2020 Mar 26. PubMed 32218510.
Backbone
  Vector backbone: pCAG (Addgene #11179)
  Vector type: Mammalian Expression
Growth in bacteria
  Bacterial resistance: Ampicillin, 100 μg/mL
  Growth temperature: 37°C
  Growth strain: DH5alpha
  Copy number: High Copy
Gene/Insert
  Gene/Insert name: human codon optimized CjeCas9 (alt name: KAC579)
  Species: Synthetic
  Mutation: n/a
  Promoter: CAG
  Tag / fusion protein: NLS(SV40)-3xFLAG (C terminal on backbone)
  Cloning method: Gibson Cloning
  Sequencing primers: 5′ oBK280-CCTACAGCTCCTGGGCAACG; 3′ oBK23-CAGAGGGAAAAAGATCTCAGTGG
Resource information
  A portion of this plasmid was derived from a plasmid made by: CjeCas9 subcloned from Addgene plasmid ID 89752
Terms and licenses: Academic/Nonprofit Terms; Industry Terms: Not Available to Industry
How to cite: pCAG-hCjeCas9-NLS(SV40)-3xFLAG (KAC579) was a gift from Joseph Bondy-Denomy & Benjamin Kleinstiver (Addgene plasmid # 133789 ; http://n2t.net/addgene:133789 ; RRID:Addgene_133789)
